Addgene plasmid #49265: MSCV-Eya2
Purpose: retroviral expression of Eya2 and YFP
Depositing lab: Heide Ford. Depositing organization: University of Colorado Denver and Anschutz Medical Campus.
Backbone
  Vector backbone: MSCV 2.2 IRES GFP
  Backbone size w/o insert (bp): 6500
  Modifications to backbone: GFP replaced with YFP
  Vector type: Mammalian Expression, Retroviral
Growth in bacteria
  Bacterial resistance: Ampicillin, 100 μg/mL
  Growth temperature: 37°C
  Growth strain: Stbl3
  Copy number: Unknown
Gene/Insert
  Gene/Insert name: Eya2
  Species: H. sapiens (human)
  Entrez Gene: EYA2 (a.k.a. EAB1)
  Tag / fusion protein: IRES-YFP (C terminal on backbone); FLAG (N terminal on insert)
  Cloning method: Unknown
  Sequencing primers: 5′ pLXSN 5'; 3′ pCDH-rev (GCATTCCTTTGGCGAGAG)
Terms and licenses: Academic/Nonprofit Terms; Industry Terms: Not Available to Industry
How to cite: MSCV-Eya2 was a gift from Heide Ford (Addgene plasmid # 49265 ; http://n2t.net/addgene:49265 ; RRID:Addgene_49265)
