[The description below was written by a language model from this plasmid's Addgene catalogue record.]
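Description:
MSCV-Eya2 is a retroviral mammalian expression plasmid built on the MSCV 2.2 IRES GFP backbone (about 6.5 kb without insert), in which the original GFP reporter has been replaced with YFP. It is propagated in bacteria under ampicillin selection; the record lists a recombination-deficient strain as the growth host, a common choice for plasmids carrying repeated long terminal repeats, and gives the copy number as unknown. No feature table accompanies the entry, so details such as the bacterial origin of replication and the exact arrangement of viral elements are not documented here. In MSCV-type vectors generally, the murine stem cell virus long terminal repeats flank the payload, with the 5′ LTR serving as the promoter and a packaging signal allowing the transcript to be incorporated into viral particles when the plasmid is introduced into a packaging cell line.

The insert is human EYA2 (also known as EAB1), carrying an N-terminal FLAG epitope tag for detection or immunoprecipitation. Downstream of the insert, the backbone supplies an IRES followed by YFP, so that a single bicistronic transcript yields both FLAG-Eya2 and, by internal ribosome entry, a separate YFP protein rather than a fusion. YFP fluorescence therefore marks transduced cells and allows them to be identified or sorted without a drug-selection marker; no mammalian selection marker is listed in the record. The stated purpose is retroviral expression of Eya2 together with YFP, which suits stable delivery of the gene into dividing mammalian cells. The cloning method used to insert the gene is not recorded.
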