>Addgene plasmid #49265 | MSCV-Eya2 | addgene partial sequence | sequence record 73690 | pLXSN5 5'-CCCTTGAACCTCCTCGTTCGACC-3'
CTCACTCCTTCTCTAGGCGCCGGAATTAGATCTCTCGAGATGGACTACAAAGACGATGACGACAAGGTAG
AACTAGTGATCTCACCCAGCCTCACTGTAAACAGCGATTGTCTGGATAAACTGAAGTTTAACCGTGCTGA
CGCTGCTGTGTGGACTCTGAGTGACAGACAAGGCATCACCAAATCGGCCCCCCTGAGAGTGTCCCAGCTC
TTCTCCAGATCTTGCCCACGTGTCCTCCCCCGCCAGCCTTCCACAGCCATGGCAGCCTACGGCCAGACGC
AGTACAGTGCGGGGATCCAGCAGGCTACCCCCTATACAGCTTACCCACCTCCAGCACAAGCCTATGGAAT
CCCTTCCTACAGCATCAAGACAGAAGACAGCTTGAACCATTCCCCTGGCCAGAGTGGATTCCTCAGCTAT
GGCTCCAGCTTCAGCACCTCACCCACTGGACAGAGCCCATACACCTACCAGATGCACGGCACAACAGGGT
TCTATCAAGGAGGAAATGGACTGGGCAACGCAGCCGGTTTCGGGAGTGTGCACCAGGACTATCCTTCCTA
CCCCGGCTTCCCCCAGAGCCAGTACCCCCAGTATTACGGCTCATCCTACAACCCTCCCTACGTCCCGGCC
AGCAGCATCTGCCCTTCGCCCCTCTCCACGTCCACCTACGTCCTCCAGGAGGCATCTCACAACGTCCCCA
ACCAGAGTTCCGAGTCACTTGCTGGTGAATACAACACACACAATGGACCTTCCACACCAGCGAAAGAGGG
AGACACAGACAGGCCGC
