>Addgene plasmid #49265 | MSCV-Eya2 | addgene partial sequence | sequence record 73694 | IRES-F 5'-TGGCTCTCCTCAAGCGTATT-3'
CCATTGTATGGGATCTGATCTGGGGCCTCGGTGCACATGCTTTACATGTGTTTAGTCGAGGTTAAAAAAA
CGTCTAGGCCCCCCGAACCACGGGGACGTGGTTTTCCTTTGAAAAACACGATGATAATATGGCCACAACC
ATGGTGAGCAAGGGCGAGGAGCTGTTCACCGGGGTGGTGCCCATCCTGGTCGAGCTGGACGGCGACGTAA
ACGGCCACAAGTTCAGCGTGTCCGGCGAGGGCGAGGGCGATGCCACCTACGGCAAGCTGACCCTGAAGTT
CATCTGCACCACCGGCAAGCTGCCCGTGCCCTGGCCCACCCTCGTGACCACCCTGGGCTACGGCCTGCAG
TGCTTCGCCCGCTACCCCGACCACATGAAGCAGCACGACTTCTTCAAGTCCGCCATGCCCGAGGGCTACG
TCCAGGAGCGCACCATCTCCTTCAAGGACGACGGCAACTACAAGACCCGCGCCGAGGTGAAGTTCGAGGG
CGACACCCTGGTGAACCGCATCGAGCTGAAGGGCATCGACTTCAAGGAGGACGGCAACATCCTGGGGCAC
AAGCTGGAGTACAACTACAACAGCCACAACGTCTATATCACCGCCGACAAGCAGAAGAACGGCATCAAGG
CCAACTTCAAGATCCGCCACAACATCGAGGACGGCAGCGTGCAGCTCGCCGACCACTACCAGCAGAACAC
CCCCATCGGCGACGGCCCCGTGCTGCTGCCCGACAACCACTACCTGAGCTACCAGAGCGCCCTGAGCAAA
GACCCCAACGAGAAGCGCGATCACATGGT
